Addgene plasmid #161488: THI VP64 pGAP T1
Purpose: CRISPR/RNA scaffold based transcription regulation in Pichia pastoris BB3rN_pTEF2_dCAS9(3xFLAG_SV40NLS)_pPOR1_MS2bind_VP64_SV40NLS_pGAP_THI11_T1_gRNA_MS2
Depositing lab: Brigitte Gasser & Diethard Mattanovich. Depositing organization: Austrian Centre of Industrial Biotechnology. Publication: Fine-Tuning of Transcription in Pichia pastoris Using dCas9 and RNA Scaffolds. Baumschabl M, Prielhofer R, Mattanovich D, Steiger MG. ACS Synth Biol. 2020 Dec 18;9(12):3202-3209. doi: 10.1021/acssynbio.0c00214. Epub 2020 Nov 12. PubMed 33180466.
Backbone
  Vector backbone: Addgene#98552 BB3rN_AD
  Backbone size w/o insert (bp): 3000
  Total vector size (bp): 10847
  Vector type: Yeast Expression
Growth in bacteria
  Bacterial resistance: Nourseothricin (clonNat), 50 μg/mL
  Growth temperature: 37°C
  Growth strain: DH5alpha
  Copy number: High Copy
Gene/Insert 1
  Gene/Insert name: dCAS9
  Promoter: pTEF2
  Cloning method: Unknown
  Sequencing primers: 5′ gaggtatgtaggcggtgcta; 3′ GTACTGTGTCGTGAAGGC
Gene/Insert 2
  Gene/Insert name: MS2-VP64
  Promoter: pPOR1
  Cloning method: Unknown
  Sequencing primers: 5′ GCCTTCACGACACAGTAC; 3′ GACAGTGGAGGAAAATAATGTGC
Gene/Insert 3
  Gene/Insert name: gRNA (Targeting T1 in the THI11 promoter)
  Promoter: pGAP
  Cloning method: Unknown
  Sequencing primers: 5′ GCACATTATTTTCCTCCACTGTC; 3′ ttatatttctctacaggggc
Terms and licenses: Academic/Nonprofit Terms; Industry Terms: Not Available to Industry
How to cite: THI VP64 pGAP T1 was a gift from Brigitte Gasser & Diethard Mattanovich (Addgene plasmid # 161488 ; http://n2t.net/addgene:161488 ; RRID:Addgene_161488)
