[The description below was written by a language model from this plasmid's Addgene catalogue record and pLannotate feature annotations shown in this document.]
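Description:
THI VP64 pGAP T1 is a 10,847 bp yeast expression plasmid built on the BB3rN_AD backbone for CRISPR/RNA-scaffold-based transcriptional regulation in Pichia pastoris. It replicates in E. coli at high copy from a ColE1/pUC-type origin. Selection relies on a nourseothricin acetyltransferase cassette flanked by the Ashbya gossypii TEF promoter and terminator, and nourseothricin is the listed bacterial selection. The feature table annotates no yeast replication element, and the record does not state how the plasmid is maintained in Pichia.

The payload consists of three expression units that together form a programmable activator. The first places nuclease-dead S. pyogenes Cas9 under the TEF2 promoter, with a 3xFLAG tag annotated at its N-terminus and an SV40 NLS named in the construct description. The automated annotation labels this ORF simply as Cas9, and the dCas9 identity comes from the catalogue entry. The second unit uses the POR1 promoter to express the bacteriophage MS2 coat protein fused to the VP64 activation domain and an SV40 NLS. VP64 appears in the table as partial matches to VP16-repeat domains. A short hit to S. cerevisiae MEP1 lies between the first two units and is probably an incidental match.

The third unit uses the Pol II GAP promoter to transcribe a guide RNA directed at site T1 in the THI11 promoter. A hammerhead ribozyme fragment is annotated upstream of the guide and presumably trims the 5′ end of the transcript. The gRNA scaffold is extended by an MS2 stem loop. dCas9 carries the guide to the THI11 promoter, and the MS2 hairpin recruits MS2-VP64 there to activate transcription without cutting DNA. The construct serves to fine-tune gene expression in P. pastoris.
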