Features (pLannotate 1.2.2; 14 found; start..end, strand, type, name):
     62..650     -  rep_origin     ori: high-copy-number ColE1/pMB1/pBR322/pUC origin of replication
   1303..1368    +  CDS            3xFLAG: three tandem FLAG® epitope tags, followed by an enterokinase cleavage site
   1372..5475    +  CDS            Cas9: Cas9 (Csn1) endonuclease from the Streptococcus pyogenes Type II CRISPR/Cas system generates RNA-guided double strand breaks in DNA
   5997..6284    +  CDS            MEP1 (fragment): MEP1_YEAST - Also known as AMT1. Experimental evidence at protein level: Swiss-Prot protein existence level 1. Transporter for ammonium (both charged and uncharged NH3 and NH4) to use as a nitrogen source. Can also transport methylamine. The affinity of MEP1 is about twenty times lower than that of MEP2. MEP3 has the lowest affinity. From Saccharomyces cerevisiae (strain ATCC 204508 / S288c) (Baker's yeast).
   6726..7115    +  CDS            CAPSD_BPMS2: Experimental evidence at protein level: Swiss-Prot protein existence level 1. Acts as a translational repressor of viral replicase synthesis late in infection. This latter function is the result of capsid protein interaction with an RNA hairpin which contains the replicase ribosome-binding site. From Escherichia phage MS2 (Bacteriophage MS2).
   7134..7160    +  CDS            VP48 (fragment): 3 tandem repeats of the minimal activation domain of herpes simplex virus VP16 (Cheng et al., 2013)
   7218..7243    +  CDS            VP160 (fragment): 10 tandem repeats of the minimal activation domain of herpes simplex virus VP16 (Cheng et al., 2013)
   7478..7954    +  promoter       GAP promoter: promoter for Pichia pastoris glyceraldehyde-3-phosphate dehydrogenase
   7972..7996    +  misc_RNA       sTRSV HHRz (fragment): hammerhead ribozyme from the tobacco ringspot virus satellite RNA (Khvorova et al., 2003)
   8030..8105    +  misc_RNA       gRNA scaffold: guide RNA scaffold for the Streptococcus pyogenes CRISPR/Cas9 system
   8110..8128    +  misc_RNA       MS2 stem loop: stem loop that binds the bacteriophage MS2 coat protein
   8715..9058    +  promoter       TEF promoter: Ashbya gossypii TEF promoter
   9065..9629    +  CDS            NrsR (fragment): nourseothricin acetyltransferase; Streptomyces noursei nat1; confers resistance to nourseothricin
   9637..9834    +  terminator     TEF terminator: Ashbya gossypii TEF terminator
>Addgene plasmid #161488 | THI VP64 pGAP T1 | addgene full sequence | sequence record 326159 | Addgene NGS Result
CGCTGTGAGCAAAAGGCCAGCAAAAGGCCAGGAACCGTAAAAAGGCCGCGTTGCTGGCGTTTTTCCATAG
GCTCCGCCCCCCTGACGAGCATCACAAAAATCGACGCTCAAGTCAGAGGTGGCGAAACCCGACAGGACTA
TAAAGATACCAGGCGTTTCCCCCTGGAAGCTCCCTCGTGCGCTCTCCTGTTCCGACCCTGCCGCTTACCG
GATACCTGTCCGCCTTTCTCCCTTCGGGAAGCGTGGCGCTTTCTCATAGCTCACGCTGTAGGTATCTCAG
TTCGGTGTAGGTCGTTCGCTCCAAGCTGGGCTGTGTGCACGAACCCCCCGTTCAGCCCGACCGCTGCGCC
TTATCCGGTAACTATCGTCTTGAGTCCAACCCGGTAAGACACGACTTATCGCCACTGGCAGCAGCCACTG
GTAACAGGATTAGCAGAGCGAGGTATGTAGGCGGTGCTACAGAGTTCTTGAAGTGGTGGCCTAACTACGG
CTACACTAGAAGAACAGTATTTGGTATCTGCGCTCTGCTGAAGCCAGTTACCTTCGGAAAAAGAGTTGGT
AGCTCTTGATCCGGCAAACAAACCACCGCTGGTAGCGGTGGTTTTTTTGTTTGCAAGCAGCAGATTACGC
GCAGAAAAAAAGGATCTCAAGAAGATCCTTTGATCTTTTCTACGGGGTGGAGCGCAAAAAACCCCGCCCC
TGACAGGGCGGGGTTTTTTCGCGATCGGAGCGGTACTACCATTGACACTACACATCCTTAATTCCAATCC
TGTCTGGCCTCCTTCACCTTTTAACCATCTTGCCCATTCCAACTCGTGTCAGATTGCGTATCAAGTGAAA
AAAAAAAAATTTTAAATCTTTAACCCAATCAGGTAATAACTGTCGCCTCTTTTATCTGCCGCACTGCATG
AGGTGTCCCCTTAGTGGGAAAGAGTACTGAGCCAACCCTGGAGGACAGCAAGGGAAAAATACCTACAACT
TGCTTCATAATGGTCGTAAAAACAATCCTTGTCGGATATAAGTGTTGTAGACTGTCCCTTATCCTCTGCG
ATGTTCTTCCTCTCAAAGTTTGCGATTTCTCTCTATCAGAATTGCCATCAAGAGACTCAGGACTAATTTC
GCAGTCCCACACGCACTCGTACATGATTGGCTGAAATTTCCCTAAAGAATTTCTTTTTCACGAAAATTTT
TTTTTTACACAAGATTTTCAGCAGATATAAAATGGAGAGCAGGACCTCCGCTGTGACTCTTCTTTTTTTT
CTTTTATTCTCACTACATACATTTTAGTTATTCGCCAACATGGACTACAAAGACCATGACGGTGATTATA
AAGATCATGACATCGATTACAAGGATGACGATGACAAGCTCATGGACAAGAAGTACTCCATTGGGCTCGC
TATCGGCACAAACAGCGTCGGCTGGGCCGTCATTACGGACGAGTACAAGGTGCCGAGCAAAAAATTCAAA
GTTCTGGGCAATACCGATCGCCACAGCATAAAGAAGAACCTCATTGGCGCCCTCCTGTTCGACTCCGGGG
AGACGGCCGAAGCCACGCGGCTCAAAAGAACAGCACGGCGCAGATATACCCGCAGAAAGAATCGGATCTG
CTACCTGCAGGAGATCTTTAGTAATGAGATGGCTAAGGTGGATGACTCTTTCTTCCATAGGCTGGAGGAG
TCCTTTTTGGTGGAGGAGGATAAAAAGCACGAGCGCCACCCAATCTTTGGCAATATCGTGGACGAGGTGG
CGTACCATGAAAAGTACCCAACCATATATCATCTGAGGAAGAAGCTTGTAGACAGTACTGATAAGGCTGA
CTTGCGGTTGATCTATCTCGCGCTGGCGCATATGATCAAATTTCGGGGACACTTCCTCATCGAGGGGGAC
CTGAACCCAGACAACAGCGATGTCGACAAACTCTTTATCCAACTGGTTCAGACTTACAATCAGCTTTTCG
AAGAGAACCCGATCAACGCATCCGGAGTTGACGCCAAAGCAATCCTGAGCGCTAGGCTGTCCAAATCCCG
GCGGCTCGAAAACCTCATCGCACAGCTCCCTGGGGAGAAGAAGAACGGCCTGTTTGGTAATCTTATCGCC
CTGTCACTCGGGCTGACCCCCAACTTTAAATCTAACTTCGACCTGGCCGAAGATGCCAAGCTTCAACTGA
GCAAAGACACCTACGATGATGATCTCGACAATCTGCTGGCCCAGATCGGCGACCAGTACGCAGACCTTTT
TTTGGCGGCAAAGAACCTGTCAGACGCCATTCTGCTGAGTGATATTCTGCGAGTGAACACGGAGATCACC
AAAGCTCCGCTGAGCGCTAGTATGATCAAGCGCTATGATGAGCACCACCAAGACTTGACTTTGCTGAAGG
CCCTTGTCAGACAGCAACTGCCTGAGAAGTACAAGGAAATTTTCTTCGATCAGTCTAAAAATGGCTACGC
CGGATACATTGACGGCGGAGCAAGCCAGGAGGAATTTTACAAATTTATTAAGCCCATCTTGGAAAAAATG
GACGGCACCGAGGAGCTGCTGGTAAAGCTTAACAGAGAAGATCTGTTGCGCAAACAGCGCACTTTCGACA
ATGGAAGCATCCCCCACCAGATTCACCTGGGCGAACTGCACGCTATCCTCAGGCGGCAAGAGGATTTCTA
CCCCTTTTTGAAAGATAACAGGGAAAAGATTGAGAAAATCCTCACATTTCGGATACCCTACTATGTAGGC
CCCCTCGCCCGGGGAAATTCCAGATTCGCGTGGATGACTCGCAAATCAGAAGAGACTATCACTCCCTGGA
ACTTCGAGGAAGTCGTGGATAAGGGGGCCTCTGCCCAGTCCTTCATCGAAAGGATGACTAACTTTGATAA
AAATCTGCCTAACGAAAAGGTGCTTCCTAAACACTCTCTGCTGTACGAGTACTTCACAGTTTATAACGAG
CTCACCAAGGTCAAATACGTCACAGAAGGGATGAGAAAGCCAGCATTCCTGTCTGGAGAGCAGAAGAAAG
CTATCGTGGACCTCCTCTTCAAGACGAACCGGAAAGTTACCGTGAAACAGCTCAAAGAGGACTATTTCAA
AAAGATTGAATGTTTCGACTCTGTTGAAATCAGCGGAGTGGAGGATCGCTTCAACGCATCCCTGGGAACG
TATCACGATCTCCTGAAAATCATTAAAGACAAGGACTTCCTGGACAATGAGGAGAACGAGGACATTCTTG
AGGACATTGTCCTCACCCTTACGTTGTTTGAAGATAGGGAGATGATTGAAGAACGCTTGAAAACTTACGC
TCATCTCTTCGACGACAAAGTCATGAAACAGCTCAAGAGGCGCCGATATACAGGATGGGGGCGGCTGTCA
AGAAAACTGATCAATGGGATCCGAGACAAGCAGAGTGGAAAGACAATCCTGGATTTTCTTAAGTCCGATG
GATTTGCCAACAGGAACTTCATGCAGTTGATCCATGATGACTCTCTCACCTTTAAGGAGGACATCCAGAA
AGCACAAGTTTCTGGCCAGGGGGACAGTCTGCACGAGCACATCGCTAATCTTGCAGGTAGCCCAGCTATC
AAAAAGGGAATACTGCAGACCGTTAAGGTCGTGGATGAACTCGTCAAAGTAATGGGAAGGCATAAGCCCG
AGAATATCGTTATCGAGATGGCCCGAGAGAACCAAACTACCCAGAAGGGACAGAAGAACAGTAGGGAAAG
GATGAAGAGGATTGAAGAGGGTATAAAAGAACTGGGGTCCCAAATCCTTAAGGAACACCCAGTTGAAAAC
ACCCAGCTTCAGAATGAGAAGCTCTACCTGTACTACCTGCAGAACGGCAGGGACATGTACGTGGATCAGG
AACTGGACATCAATCGGCTCTCCGACTACGACGTGGATGCCATCGTGCCCCAGTCTTTTCTCAAAGATGA
TTCTATTGATAATAAAGTGTTGACAAGATCCGATAAAAATAGAGGGAAGAGTGATAACGTCCCCTCAGAA
GAAGTTGTCAAGAAAATGAAAAATTATTGGCGGCAGCTGCTGAACGCCAAACTGATCACACAACGGAAGT
TCGATAATCTGACTAAGGCTGAACGAGGTGGCCTGTCTGAGTTGGATAAAGCCGGCTTCATCAAAAGGCA
GCTTGTTGAGACACGCCAGATCACCAAGCACGTGGCCCAAATTCTCGATTCACGCATGAACACCAAGTAC
GATGAAAATGACAAACTGATTCGAGAGGTGAAAGTTATTACTCTGAAGTCTAAGCTAGTCTCAGATTTCA
GAAAGGACTTTCAGTTTTATAAGGTGAGAGAGATCAACAATTACCACCATGCGCATGATGCCTACCTGAA
TGCAGTGGTAGGCACTGCACTTATCAAAAAATATCCCAAGCTTGAATCTGAATTTGTTTACGGAGACTAT
AAAGTGTACGATGTTAGGAAAATGATCGCAAAGTCTGAGCAGGAAATAGGCAAGGCCACCGCTAAGTACT
TCTTTTACAGCAATATTATGAATTTTTTCAAGACCGAGATTACACTGGCCAATGGAGAGATTCGGAAGCG
ACCACTTATCGAAACAAACGGAGAAACAGGAGAAATCGTGTGGGACAAGGGTAGGGATTTCGCGACAGTC
CGGAAGGTCCTGTCCATGCCGCAGGTGAACATCGTTAAAAAGACCGAAGTACAGACCGGAGGCTTCTCCA
AGGAAAGTATCCTCCCGAAAAGGAACAGCGACAAGCTGATCGCACGCAAAAAAGATTGGGACCCCAAGAA
ATACGGCGGATTCGATTCTCCTACAGTCGCTTACAGTGTACTGGTTGTGGCCAAAGTGGAGAAAGGGAAG
TCTAAAAAACTCAAAAGCGTCAAGGAACTGCTGGGCATCACAATCATGGAGCGATCAAGCTTCGAAAAAA
ACCCCATCGACTTTCTCGAGGCGAAAGGATATAAAGAGGTCAAAAAAGACCTCATCATTAAGCTTCCCAA
GTACTCTCTCTTTGAGCTTGAAAACGGCCGGAAACGAATGCTCGCTAGTGCGGGCGAGCTGCAGAAAGGT
AACGAGCTGGCACTGCCCTCTAAATACGTTAATTTCTTGTATCTGGCCAGCCACTATGAAAAGCTCAAAG
GGTCCCCCGAAGATAATGAGCAGAAGCAGCTGTTCGTGGAACAACACAAACACTACCTTGATGAGATCAT
CGAGCAAATAAGCGAATTCTCCAAAAGAGTGATCCTCGCCGACGCTAACCTCGATAAGGTGCTTTCTGCT
TACAATAAGCACAGGGATAAGCCCATCAGGGAGCAGGCAGAAAACATTATCCACTTGTTTACTCTGACCA
ACTTGGGCGCTCCTGCAGCCTTCAAGTACTTCGACACCACCATAGACAGAAAGCGGTACACCTCTACAAA
GGAGGTCCTGGACGCCACACTGATTCATCAGTCAATTACGGGGCTCTATGAAACAAGAATCGACCTCTCT
CAGCTCGGTGGAGACAGCAGGGCTGACCCCAAGAAGAAGAGGAAGGTGTGAGCTTTAGTCAAATATTAAT
CTATTTCACCTGTTCAAACTTTACTTAATGTACAAATGTGGTAGTTATTAGTTTTGCAACGGAACTTGTT
CCATAATCTGGTCCTCTGGGACAGCAAACTGTCTTTCACTAGTAGCGCCAGTTTCGGGAGTCCACACAGC
ATTAGTCACCGGTGCACCAGCACTAATCTCACGACCTTCTGGGTGTTTAAATGGGCAGTTAGGGTTGCGG
CATCCAGCTGCAAACTTACAATCCTCATCAATTGGATGAGTGAAAAAACAGTTTGGTCTGGTACAACTGT
TGCCTTCACGACACAGTACAGGAGTAGTTGCGTGACGTCTTGGGCACTTGTAATTACGGCATGATTTACC
AAATCGACATTGTTCCAAAGCCCTCTGTTGTTTTTGTTGTTTCTCTTCTTCGGTGATCTTGTGTTCAGGT
GATCGATGAGCCTTTGGACAGTCCGGATTAGAGCGCTCCGGGGAGCGCATTATTTGGGTCGGCTACTGTC
ATTGGTTATGATGGCCTTACCGAGCACGAAGGTGGTTGGATAGACCACAACTGGAAACAGTTGTACAAAC
AGATTGCATTCATTTTTGCTTGTATTGGATACTCGATGGCCATCACCGCTCTTATCTGTTTCATCCTCAA
CCGTATTCCATTTTTGCAACTGCGAGCTTCAGAAGAGGCTGAGGAGAAAGGTATGGATGAGGATCAGATT
GGAGAGTTCGCTTATGACTACGTGGAAGTACGTCGTGATTTTTTGGCTTGGGGATCAGGCCCAAACAATG
GCTTCAAGGAGCCGGAAGTTCTGGATCAGGTAGTTCCGGTTAATGATTTCAGCAGTGACCAGAATGTGAC
TAATCAGACCAACGAATCTGAGAAGCAGTAGAGTAAATATAGAGATGATATTTAGTGTATTCTAATGCTT
ATGTAATGTATTAAGCAAAAAGTTGTGTTTATGAGTTAGCATTTGTCTTAGCAAACATAAAATTATGTCG
ACATTTGCAACCCGCATGTCTAGTGTTTTTAGATCGATCTTCGATGTGTAGAATAATGCCTCCACGTGAT
GCCCCGCGATTTTGTTGGGTCGCAATGCCTCCAACATAAACCCATCACGTATAAAAAGCCCTCTTAACCC
TCCCCCCTGTTTCGTTTGCTTCATCACTTAACCTGAACTATCAACATGCCCAAAAAGAAAAGAAAAGTGG
GTAGTATGGCGTCTAACTTCACCCAGTTCGTTCTGGTTGACAACGGTGGTACCGGTGACGTTACCGTTGC
GCCGTCTAACTTCGCGAACGGTGTTGCGGAATGGATCTCTTCTAACTCTCGTTCTCAGGCGTACAAAGTT
ACCTGCTCTGTTCGTCAATCCTCCGCGCAGAACCGTAAATACACCATCAAAGTTGAAGTTCCGAAAGTTG
CGACCCAGACCGTTGGTGGTGTTGAACTGCCGGTTGCGGCGTGGCGTTCTTACCTGAACATGGAACTGAC
CATCCCGATCTTCGCGACCAACTCTGACTGCGAACTGATCGTTAAAGCGATGCAGGGTCTGCTGAAAGAC
GGTAACCCGATCCCGTCTGCGATCGCGGCGAACTCTGGTATCTACGGCTCCGGACGAGCCGATGCCCTTG
ACGATTTTGACTTGGACATGTTGGGTTCTGACGCTTTGGATGACTTTGATCTTGATATGCTTGGTTCCGA
CGCTCTAGATGATTTCGACTTGGATATGCTGGGATCCGATGCCTTGGACGATTTCGACTTGGATATGTTG
ATCAACTGAGCTTCTGTTTAATTCTGTAGGATAAACGAAATAACTGTATCTTTATAATCATCCTTAAGAT
AGCCCTGGACTCGTCAGACATTAGTTCGCGCACATTATTTTCCTCCACTGTCTGCAAACAGCCACACGGC
ATTTCCCTCTCTAGTTTCATTTATCAAAGTAGCACAACACGCTAATTGGAGGATCCTTTTTTGTAGAAAT
GTCTTGGTGTCCTCGTCCAATCAGGTAGCCATCTCTGAAATATCTGGCTCCGTTGCAACTCCGAACGACC
TGCTGGCAACGTAAAATTCTCCGGGGTAAAACTTAAATGTGGAGTAATGGAACCAGAAACGTCTCTTCCC
TTCTCTCTCCTTCCACCGCCCGTTACCGTCCCTAGGAAATTTTACTCTGCTGGAGAGCTTCTTCTACGGC
CCCCTTGCAGCAATGCTCTTCCCAGCATTACGTTGCGGGTAAAACGGAGGTCGTGTACCCGACCTAGCAG
CCCAGGGATGGAAAAGTCCCGGCCGTCGCTGGCAATAATAGCGGGCGGACGCATGTCATGAGATTATTGG
AAACCACCAGAATCGAATATAAAAGGCGAACACCTTTCCCAATTTTGGTTTCTCCTGACCCAAAGACTTT
AAATTTAATTTATTTGTCCCTATTTCAATCAATTGAACAACTATCAAAACACCATGAGAGTTCTGATGAG
TCCGTGAGGACGAAACGAGTAAGCTCGTCTTGAGAAGAGTAAAGTATGAGTTTTAGAGCTAGAAATAGCA
AGTTAAAATAAGGCTAGTCCGTTATCAACTTGAAAAAGTGGCACCGAGTCGGTGCGCGCACATGAGGATC
ACCCATGTGCTTTTGGCCGGCATGGTCCCAGCCTCCTCGCTGGCGCCGGCTGGGCAACATGCTTCGGCAT
GGCGAATGGGACAGCTTTGGACTGCTTTTAGTGTACATCTGATAATATAGTACTACCACGTATGATAATG
TAGAGAATAGGCTTCCTTGTCGAGTGTGTTTGCAGTTTTCTTGAGTTTCAAGGTTTAAATGCTGGTATAT
TAGTTCATCGAAGGTTTCAGCCAATAGCACCTTAAATCAATCAAACTAATTCGACTCTTACGAAAGAGCC
TACTGTGTTTAGTATCGAAGTCGTTTACCTTTCATGTTGAATAGCTTCCTCTCTGACCCTAACATTTCAA
GATCCTCCTAAAGTTACCCGGATTGTGAAATTCTAATGATCCACCTGCCCAATGCATTTTTTCTTTATTC
AGTTTACCTTTTTTACCTAATATACGAGCTTGTTAAAGTAAGTGGCACTGCAATACTAGGCTTATTGTTG
ATATTATGATGAATCGTTTTCACAAACTTGATTTCCTGTGAACTCACCATGTACTAAGGAAAAAAACATG
CATCACCATCTGAATATTTGACCGCTAGCTCATGGACATGGAGGCCCAGAATACCCTCCTTGACAGTCTT
GACGTGCGCAGCTCAGGGGCATGATGTGACTGTCGCCCGTACATTTAGCCCATACATCCCCATGTATAAT
CATTTGCATCCATACATTTTGATGGCCGCACGGCGCGAAGCAAAAATTACGGCTCCTCGCTGCAGACCTG
CGAGCAGGGAAACGCTCCCCTCACAGACGCGTTGAATTGTCCCCACGCCGCGCCCCTGTAGAGAAATATA
AAAGGTTAGGATTTGCCACTGAGGTTCTTCTTTCATATACTTCCTTTTAAAATCTTGCTAGGATACAGTT
CTCACATCACATCCGAACATAAACAACCATGGGTACCACTCTTGACGACACGGCTTACCGGTACCGCACC
AGTGTCCCGGGGGACGCCGAGGCCATCGAGGCACTGGATGGGTCCTTCACCACCGACACCGTTTTTCGCG
TCACCGCCACCGGGGACGGCTTCACCCTGCGGGAGGTGCCGGTGGACCCGCCCCTGACCAAGGTGTTCCC
CGACGACGAATCGGACGACGAATCGGACGACGGGGAGGACGGCGACCCGGACTCCCGGACGTTCGTCGCG
TACGGGGACGACGGCGACCTGGCGGGCTTCGTGGTCGTCTCGTACTCCGGCTGGAACCGCCGGCTGACCG
TCGAGGACATCGAGGTCGCCCCGGAGCACCGGGGGCACGGGGTCGGGCGCGCGTTGATGGGGCTCGCGAC
GGAGTTCGCCCGCGAGCGGGGCGCCGGGCACCTCTGGCTGGAGGTCACCAACGTCAACGCACCGGCGATC
CACGCGTACCGGCGGATGGGGTTCACCCTCTGCGGCCTGGACACCGCCCTGTACGACGGCACCGCCTCGG
ACGGCGAGCAGGCGCTCTACATGAGCATGCCCTGCCCCTAATCAGTACTGACAATAAAAAGATTCTTGTT
TTCAAGAACTTGTCATTTGTATAGTTTTTTTATATTGTAGTTGTTCTATTTTAATCAAATGTTAGCGTGA
TTTATATTTTTTTTCGCCTCGACATCATCTGCCCAGATGCGAAGTTAAGTGCGCAGAAAGTAATATCATG
CGTCAATCGTATGTGAATGCTGGTCGCTATACTGGCTTCATACCCAGCATTGACCTTTGGTATGAGCATC
TGAAAAACAACCAGGTGTTGCAAAGTTAAACATCCTTCTTTGTTCATATAGAACCCACTATTCATGGTAC
TCCCCAATCGAATTTCACATTCTGGTTTTGAAATTACACACCACGTTAGCTTATAAGATTTCATATAACT
TATTGATATACGGTTTCCATTGTTCGAATAGTTGAGGTTGTATGTAATTCGATTGAAGGGGCCATTTTTG
TTTCCTACTTTTCCTGGGAGCTTATCCGATGCGCTTCAAAGCTGGAATTGTAAATATAGAGAAAAAGAAG
GATGTTGTTTTATTCTTGAAAGAGTATAATTTTACTTCTAGCAACTCTCCCACTTCGCTTGACTTCATTT
ATTTCTTGGGCACATAGGCGTAGTAATCTAGACCAACAGATAATTTGCCGGAATGATATAGCGATTGGAA
AATGAACTGAAATTTTTTGCTGTCTTTCAATTTGACGGGCAGTTCATCAGGCGCGCCGTGACCGACCATA
TAAATACGTTGAGAATGTTATTCTTCCTCGTAGTTGAAGTGGCTTCATAATTTCAGAACTCAATAGATAA
ACTAGGATGTTTTAAAGCAATTAATGCTCACAAGTAAGGAGCGACTCTCTTGCTTTTCGAATACTAAAAG
TATCGTCCCAACCCAGAAAAAAAGACCTCTTAACTGCAAAATAAACTCTATATATTTCTTCTAAAACAGT
TTCAGGTTGGATAGTATCGCATTCTCATCACTTCTAACTAGTAGGCCATGAGATATATTAACGTTTACTT
GAGTTCTAAGTTCTCCGAATTAGATGCACAGCACAAACAAGATTAGGTTTCACTTGGTACAAAATACGAA
CAGAGTTTAAGGTCGTAATTTCATTTCGTTATTGATCCCCACAATCTATTCTTATCACAGTCATCAGATA
GTCGCGAAAAAGCATGCAGAAAAGGGGGTCGTCCCTATCTAAGTTGTAGCATTACAACAAATATGAC
